Addgene plasmid #204304: pJAT58
Purpose: Expresses jGCaMP7s-T2A-tdTomato under UAS control. HDR event marked with removable 3XP3-DsRed cassette expressed in eyes.
Depositing lab: David Stern. Depositing organization: HHMI, Janelia Research Campus. Publication: The Janelia Atalanta plasmids provide a simple and efficient CRISPR/Cas9-mediated homology directed repair platform for Drosophila. Stern D, Kim E, Behrman E. bioRxiv 2023.06.17.545412 10.1101/2023.06.17.545412.
Backbone
  Vector backbone: Janelia Atalanta cloning plasmid
  Vector type: CRISPR
  Selectable markers: ccdB, SacB
Growth in bacteria
  Bacterial resistance: Spectinomycin, 50 μg/mL
  Growth temperature: 37°C
  Growth strain: ccdB Survival
  Growth instructions: Spectinomycin is in the backbone. Chlor and Amp are in the Gateway cloning arms. The plasmids can be maintained on any single of these antibiotics. Depositor typically grows them in Amp or Spec.
  Copy number: High Copy
Gene/Insert
  Gene/Insert name: 3XP3-DsRed (alt name: pJAT58{dU6-3-attR3-Amp-ccdB-attR4-20XUAS-IVS-Syn21-op1-jGCaMP7s-T2A-tdTomato-p10-B3-3xP3-DsRed-B3-attR5-Chlor-SacB-attR6})
  Species: Synthetic
  Promoter: 3XP3
  Cloning method: Unknown
Terms and licenses: Academic/Nonprofit Terms; Industry Terms: Not Available to Industry
Depositor comments: Please visit https://www.biorxiv.org/content/10.1101/2023.06.17.545412v1 for bioRxiv preprint.
How to cite: pJAT58 was a gift from David Stern (Addgene plasmid # 204304 ; http://n2t.net/addgene:204304 ; RRID:Addgene_204304)
