[The description below was written by a language model from this plasmid's Addgene catalogue record and pLannotate feature annotations shown in this document.]
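Description:
pJAT58 is a member of the Janelia Atalanta plasmid series, a platform for CRISPR/Cas9-mediated homology-directed repair (HDR) in Drosophila. It is a high-copy bacterial plasmid with a ColE1/pUC-type origin and a spectinomycin resistance gene (aadA) in the backbone. Two Gateway counter-selection cassettes flank the payload. The first is attR3–AmpR–ccdB–attR4, placed immediately downstream of a Drosophila U6-3 RNA polymerase III promoter. The second is attR5–chloramphenicol resistance (cat)–SacB–attR6. Because it carries ccdB, the plasmid must be propagated in a ccdB-tolerant strain, and it can be maintained on spectinomycin, ampicillin or chloramphenicol. The layout suggests that LR recombination replaces the two cassettes with user-supplied elements, presumably homology arms and a guide RNA sequence driven by dU6-3. Loss of ccdB and of the sucrose-sensitivity gene sacB would then select for correct products, though the record does not spell out this workflow.

The payload between the Gateway cassettes is a GAL4-responsive reporter. It comprises 20XUAS (annotated as four 5X UAS blocks), an hsp70 core promoter, the myosin heavy chain IVS intron and the Syn21 translational enhancer. These drive a codon-optimised jGCaMP7s calcium indicator (labelled GCaMP2 by the automated annotation) joined by a T2A self-cleaving peptide to tdTomato. The p10 terminator follows; it is probably the region annotated as an AcMNPV P74 fragment. This arrangement gives co-expression of a green calcium sensor and a red calcium-independent reference fluorophore. Downstream lies a 3XP3-DsRed cassette with an SV40 poly(A) signal. It produces eye fluorescence for identifying flies carrying the integration. B3 recombinase sites flank it so that it can be excised afterwards. The construct is used to knock a UAS-driven calcium imaging reporter into a chosen genomic locus.
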