Features (pLannotate 1.2.2; 40 found; start..end, strand, type, name):
     11..456     +  promoter       sacB promoter: sacR; sacB promoter and control region
    457..1878    +  CDS            SacB: secreted levansucrase that renders bacterial growth sensitive to sucrose; Bacillus subtilis sacB; negative selection marker
   1917..2040    -  protein_bind   attR6: mutant version of attR; recombination site for the Gateway® LR reaction LR Clonase™
   2133..2151    -  promoter       T7 promoter: promoter for bacteriophage T7 RNA polymerase
   2342..2365    +  promoter       Pc promoter (fragment): intI1 (promoter lies within the coding sequence); class 1 integron promoter
   2541..2597    +  CDS            GmR (fragment): gentamycin acetyltransferase; aacC1; confers resistance to gentamycin
   2608..3395    +  CDS            SmR (fragment): aminoglycoside adenylyltransferase (Murphy, 1985); aadA; confers resistance to spectinomycin and streptomycin
   3641..4229    +  rep_origin     ori: high-copy-number ColE1/pMB1/pBR322/pUC origin of replication
   4432..4450    +  promoter       SP6 promoter: promoter for bacteriophage SP6 RNA polymerase
   4527..4947    +  promoter       dU6-3 promoter: RNA polymerase III promoter for Drosophila U6-3 snRNA (Port et al., 2014)
   4954..5077    +  protein_bind   attR3: mutant version of attR; recombination site for the Gateway® LR reaction LR Clonase™
   5100..5130    +  promoter       lac UV5 promoter: E. coli lac promoter with an "up" mutation
   5154..5171    +  promoter       cat promoter (fragment): promoter of the E. coli cat gene encoding chloramphenicol acetyltransferase
   5173..5277    +  promoter       AmpR promoter: bla
   5278..6138    +  CDS            AmpR: β-lactamase; bla; confers resistance to ampicillin, carbenicillin, and related antibiotics
   6139..6221    +  intron         PDK intron (fragment): pdk; modified pyruvate orthophosphate dikinase intron from Flaveria trinervia 3.0
   6312..6470    +  CDS            ccdA (fragment): CCDA_ECO57 - Also known as H, letA. Experimental evidence at protein level: Swiss-Prot protein existence level 1. Antitoxin component of a type II toxin-antitoxin (TA) system which inhibits the post-segregational killing (PSK) of plasmid-free cells, also referred to as a plasmid addiction system. Binds to and blocks the activity of CcdB; will also remove bound CcdB protein from the CcdB-GyrA complex by forming a CcdA-CcdB complex, a process termed rejuvenation. Functions as a transcriptional corepressor for the ccdAB operon, repression also requires CcdB (By similarity). From Escherichia coli
   6475..6777    +  CDS            ccdB: CCDB_ECOLI - Also known as G, letB, letD. Experimental evidence at protein level: Swiss-Prot protein existence level 1. Toxic component of a type II toxin-antitoxin (TA) system, functioning in plasmid maintainence. Responsible for the post- segregational killing (PSK) of plasmid-free cells, also referred to as a plasmid addiction system. Half-life of over 2 hours. Cell killing by CcdB is accompanied by filamentation, defects in chromosome and plasmid segregation, defects in cell division, formation of anucleate cells, decreased DNA synthesis and plasmid loss. Interferes with the activity of DN
   6818..6927    -  protein_bind   attR2 (fragment): mutant version of attR; recombination site for the Gateway® LR reaction LR Clonase™
   6921..6941    -  protein_bind   attB4: mutant version of attB; core recombination site for the Gateway® BP reaction BP Clonase™
   7060..7081    -  misc_feature   MCS (fragment): pUC18/19 multiple cloning site
   7080..7174    +  protein_bind   5X UAS: five tandem copies of the "ScaI site" 17-mer CGGAGTACTGTCCTCCG, an upstream activating sequence (UAS) that efficiently binds yeast Gal4 (Webster et al., 1988; Pfeiffer et al., 2010) GAL4
   7208..7302    +  protein_bind   5X UAS: five tandem copies of the "ScaI site" 17-mer CGGAGTACTGTCCTCCG, an upstream activating sequence (UAS) that efficiently binds yeast Gal4 (Webster et al., 1988; Pfeiffer et al., 2010) GAL4
   7336..7430    +  protein_bind   5X UAS: five tandem copies of the "ScaI site" 17-mer CGGAGTACTGTCCTCCG, an upstream activating sequence (UAS) that efficiently binds yeast Gal4 (Webster et al., 1988; Pfeiffer et al., 2010) GAL4
   7464..7558    +  protein_bind   5X UAS: five tandem copies of the "ScaI site" 17-mer CGGAGTACTGTCCTCCG, an upstream activating sequence (UAS) that efficiently binds yeast Gal4 (Webster et al., 1988; Pfeiffer et al., 2010) GAL4
   7583..7821    +  promoter       hsp70 promoter: Drosophila melanogaster hsp70Bb promoter
   7836..7902    +  intron         Mhc intron: modified Drosophila myosin heavy chain intron 16 (Pfeiffer et al., 2010)
   7935..9281    +  CDS            GCaMP2: GCaMP2 is a basic (constitutively fluorescent) green fluorescent protein published in 2006, derived from Aequorea victoria.
   9336..10760   +  CDS            tdTomato: tdTomato is a basic (constitutively fluorescent) orange fluorescent protein published in 2004, derived from Discosoma sp.. It is reported to be a somewhat slowly-maturing tandem dimer with low acid sensitivity.
  10794..11450   -  CDS            P74 (fragment): PIF0_NPVAC - Experimental evidence at protein level: Swiss-Prot protein existence level 1. Plays an essential role for oral infectivity of occlusion- derived virus (ODV) and functions also in host midgut attachment and fusion by binding to a specific host receptor. From Autographa californica nuclear polyhedrosis virus (AcMNPV).
  11757..11879   +  promoter       hsp70 promoter (fragment): Drosophila melanogaster hsp70Bb promoter
  11893..11926   +  misc_feature   MCS (fragment): multiple cloning site
  11940..12611   +  CDS            DsRed: DsRed is a basic (constitutively fluorescent) red fluorescent protein published in 1999, derived from Discosoma sp..
  12616..12699   +  CDS            large T antigen (fragment): large T antigen from SV40 (simian virus 40)
  12722..12856   +  polyA_signal   SV40 poly(A) signal: SV40 polyadenylation signal
  12904..12921   -  misc_feature   MCS (fragment): pUC18/19 multiple cloning site
  12969..13092   +  protein_bind   attR5: mutant version of attR; recombination site for the Gateway® LR reaction LR Clonase™
  13115..13145   +  promoter       lac UV5 promoter: E. coli lac promoter with an "up" mutation
  13169..13198   +  promoter       cat promoter (fragment): promoter of the E. coli cat gene encoding chloramphenicol acetyltransferase
  13199..13855   +  CDS            cat: CAT_ECOLX - Experimental evidence at protein level: Swiss-Prot protein existence level 1. This enzyme is an effector of chloramphenicol resistance in bacteria. From Escherichia coli. This protein is used as a marker in many commonly used cloning vectors, such as pACYC184.
>Addgene plasmid #204304 | pJAT58 | addgene full sequence | sequence record 406184 | Addgene NGS Result
AAACGCGTGGCACATATACCTGCCGTTCACTATTATTTAGTGAAATGAGATATTATGATATTTTCTGAAT
TGTGATTAAAAAGGCAACTTTATGCCCATGCAACAGAAACTATAAAAAATACAGAGAATGAAAAGAAACA
GATAGATTTTTTAGTTCTTTAGGCCCGTAGTCTGCAAATCCTTTTATGATTTTCTATCAAACAAAAGAGG
AAAATAGACCAGTTGCAATCCAAACGAGAGTCTAATAGAATGAGGTCGAAAAGTAAATCGCGCGGGTTTG
TTACTGATAAAGCAGGCAAGACCTAAAATGTGTAAAGGGCAAAGTGTATACTTTGGCGTCACCCCTTACA
TATTTTAGGTCTTTTTTTATTGTGCGTAACTAACTTGCCATCTTCAAACAGGAGGGCTGGAAGAAGCAGA
CCGCTAACACAGTACATAAAAAAGGAGACATGAACGATGAACATCAAAAAGTTTGCAAAACAAGCAACAG
TATTAACCTTTACTACCGCACTGCTGGCAGGAGGCGCAACTCAAGCGTTTGCGAAAGAAACGAACCAAAA
GCCATATAAGGAAACATACGGCATTTCCCATATTACACGCCATGATATGCTGCAAATCCCTGAACAGCAA
AAAAATGAAAAATATCAAGTTCCTGAATTCGATTCGTCCACAATTAAAAATATCTCTTCTGCAAAAGGCC
TGGACGTTTGGGACAGCTGGCCATTACAAAACGCTGACGGCACTGTCGCAAACTATCACGGCTACCACAT
CGTCTTTGCATTAGCCGGAGATCCTAAAAATGCGGATGACACATCGATTTACATGTTCTATCAAAAAGTC
GGCGAAACTTCTATTGACAGCTGGAAAAACGCTGGCCGCGTCTTTAAAGACAGCGACAAATTCGATGCAA
ATGATTCTATCCTAAAAGACCAAACACAAGAATGGTCAGGTTCAGCCACATTTACATCTGACGGAAAAAT
CCGTTTATTCTACACTGATTTCTCCGGTAAACATTACGGCAAACAAACACTGACAACTGCACAAGTTAAC
GTATCAGCATCAGACAGCTCTTTGAACATCAACGGTGTAGAGGATTATAAATCAATCTTTGACGGTGACG
GAAAAACGTATCAAAATGTACAGCAGTTCATCGATGAAGGCAACTACAGCTCAGGCGACAACCATACGCT
GAGAGATCCTCACTACGTAGAAGATAAAGGCCACAAATACTTAGTATTTGAAGCAAACACTGGAACTGAA
GATGGCTACCAAGGCGAAGAATCTTTATTTAACAAAGCATACTATGGCAAAAGCACATCATTCTTCCGTC
AAGAAAGTCAAAAACTTCTGCAAAGCGATAAAAAACGCACGGCTGAGTTAGCAAACGGCGCTCTCGGTAT
GATTGAGCTAAACGATGATTACACACTGAAAAAAGTGATGAAACCGCTGATTGCATCTAACACAGTAACA
GATGAAATTGAACGCGCGAACGTCTTTAAAATGAACGGCAAATGGTACCTGTTCACTGACTCCCGCGGAT
CAAAAATGACGATTGACGGCATTACGTCTAACGATATTTACATGCTTGGTTATGTTTCTAATTCTTTAAC
TGGCCCATACAAGCCGCTGAACAAAACTGGCCTTGTGTTAAAAATGGATCTTGATCCTAACGATGTAACC
TTTACTTACTCACACTTCGCTGTACCTCAAGCGAAAGGAAACAATGTCGTGATTACAAGCTATATGACAA
ACAGAGGATTCTACGCAGACAAACAATCAACGTTTGCGCCAAGCTTCCTGCTGAACATCAAAGGCAAGAA
AACATCTGTTGTCAAAGACAGCATCCTTGAACAAGGACAATTAACAGTTAACAAATAAATGTCAGGCTCC
CTTATACACAGCCAGTCTGCACGTCGCATAGTGACTGGATATGTTGTGTTTTACAGTATTATGTAGTCTG
TTTTTTATGCAAAATCTAATTTAATATATTGATATTTATATCATTTTACGTTTCTCGTTCAACTTTTTAA
TACAAAGTTGCCTCCGGAACATAATGGTGCATCTAGATGCCCATTCCTGTAGACTTCTTAATTAAGACGT
CAGAATTCTCGAGGCGGCCGCATGTGAGTCTCCCTATAGTGAGTCGTATTAATTTCGCGGGCGCGTCAGC
GGGAGAGCCGTTGTAAGGCGGCAGACTTTGCTCATGTTACCGATGCTATTCGGAAGAACGGCAACTAAGC
TGCCGGGTTTGAAACACGGATGATCTCGCGGAGGGTAGCATGTTGATTGTAACGATGACAGAGCGTTGCT
GCCTGTGATCAATTCGGGCACGAACCCAGTGGACATAAGCCTGTTCGGTTCGTAAGCTGTAATGCAAGTA
GCGTATGCGCTCACGCAACTGGTCCAGAACCTTGACCGAACGCAGCGGTGGTAACGGCGCAGTGGCGGTT
TTCATGGCTTGTTATGACTGTTTTTTTGGGGTACAGTCTATGCCTCGGGCATCCAAGCAGCAAGCGCGTT
ACGCCGTGGGTCGATGTTTGATGTTATGGAGCAGCAACGATGTTACGCAGCAGGGCAGTCGCCCTAAAAC
AAAGTTAAACATCATGGGGGAAGCGGTGATCGCCGAAGTATCGACTCAACTATCAGAGGTAGTTGGCGTC
ATCGAGCGCCATCTCGAACCGACGTTGCTGGCCGTACATTTGTACGGCTCCGCAGTGGATGGCGGCCTGA
AGCCACACAGTGATATTGATTTGCTGGTTACGGTGACCGTAAGGCTTGATGAAACAACGCGGCGAGCTTT
GATCAACGACCTTTTGGAAACTTCGGCTTCCCCTGGAGAGAGCGAGATTCTCCGCGCTGTAGAAGTCACC
ATTGTTGTGCACGACGACATCATTCCGTGGCGTTATCCAGCTAAGCGCGAACTGCAATTTGGAGAATGGC
AGCGCAATGACATTCTTGCAGGTATCTTCGAGCCAGCCACGATCGACATTGATCTGGCTATCTTGCTGAC
AAAAGCAAGAGAACATAGCGTTGCCTTGGTAGGTCCAGCGGCGGAGGAACTCTTTGATCCGGTTCCTGAA
CAGGATCTATTTGAGGCGCTAAATGAAACCTTAACGCTATGGAACTCGCCGCCCGACTGGGCTGGCGATG
AGCGAAATGTAGTGCTTACGTTGTCCCGCATTTGGTACAGCGCAGTAACCGGCAAAATCGCGCCGAAGGA
TGTCGCTGCCGACTGGGCAATGGAGCGCCTGCCGGCCCAGTATCAGCCCGTCATACTTGAAGCTAGACAG
GCTTATCTTGGACAAGAAGAAGATCGCTTGGCCTCGCGCGCAGATCAGTTGGAAGAATTTGTCCACTACG
TGAAAGGCGAGATCACCAAGGTAGTCGGCAAATAATGTCTAGCTAGAAATTCGTTCAAGCCGACGCCGCT
TCGCGGCGCGGCTTAACTCAAGCGTTAGATGCACTAAGCACATAATTGCTCACAGCCAAACTATCAGGTC
AAGTCTGCTTTTATTATTTTTAAGCGTGCATAATAAGCCCTACACAAATTGGGAGATATATCATGCATGA
CCAAAATCCCTTAACGTGAGTTTTCGTTCCACTGAGCGTCAGACCCCGTAGAAAAGATCAAAGGATCTTC
TTGAGATCCTTTTTTTCTGCGCGTAATCTGCTGCTTGCAAACAAAAAAACCACCGCTACCAGCGGTGGTT
TGTTTGCCGGATCAAGAGCTACCAACTCTTTTTCCGAAGGTAACTGGCTTCAGCAGAGCGCAGATACCAA
ATACTGTCCTTCTAGTGTAGCCGTAGTTAGGCCACCACTTCAAGAACTCTGTAGCACCGCCTACATACCT
CGCTCTGCTAATCCTGTTACCAGTGGCTGCTGCCAGTGGCGATAAGTCGTGTCTTACCGGGTTGGACTCA
AGACGATAGTTACCGGATAAGGCGCAGCGGTCGGGCTGAACGGGGGGTTCGTGCACACAGCCCAGCTTGG
AGCGAACGACCTACACCGAACTGAGATACCTACAGCGTGAGCTATGAGAAAGCGCCACGCTTCCCGAAGG
GAGAAAGGCGGACAGGTATCCGGTAAGCGGCAGGGTCGGAACAGGAGAGCGCACGAGGGAGCTTCCAGGG
GGAAACGCCTGGTATCTTTATAGTCCTGTCGGGTTTCGCCACCTCTGACTTGAGCGTCGATTTTTGTGAT
GCTCGTCAGGGGGGCGGAGCCTATGGAAAAACGCCAGCAACGCGGCCTTTTTACGGTTCCTGGCCTTTTG
CTGGCCTTTTGCTCACATGTTCTTTCCTGCGTTATCCCCTGATTCTGTGGATAACCGTATTACCGCCTTT
GAGTGAGCTGATACCGCTCGCCGCAGCCGAACGACCGAGCGCAGCGAGTCAGTGAGCGAGGAAATCGTCA
CCTGCAGGAAGGTTTAAACGCATTTAGGTGACACTATAGAAGTGTGTATCGCTCGAGGGATCCGAATTCG
AAGTCTTGGTACGGAGGGGATCCGATCGACAAGCCGAACATATGGGTTTTTTGCTCACCTGTGATTGCTC
CTACTCAAATACAAAAACATCAAATTTTCTGTCAATAAAGCATATTTATTTATATTTATTTTACAGGAAA
GAATTCCTTTTAAAGTGTATTTTAACCTATAATGAAAAACGATTAAAAAAAATACATAAAATAATTCGAA
AATTTTTGAATAGCCCAGGTTGATAAAAATTCATTTCATACGTTTTATAACTTATGCCCCTAAGTATTTT
TTGACCATAGTGTTTCAATTCTACATTAATTTTACAGAGTAGAATGAAACGCCACCTACTCAGCCAAGAG
GCGAAAAGGTTAGCTCGCCAAGCAGAGAGGGCGCCAGTGCTCACTACTTTTTATAATTCTCAACTTCTTT
TTCCAGACTCAGTTCGTATATATAGACCTATTTTCAATTTAACGTCGGGGCCTCAACTTTGTATAATAAA
GTTGAACGAGAAACGTAAAATGATATAAATATCAATATATTAAATTAGATTTTGCATAAAAAACAGACTA
CATAATACTGTAAAACACAACATATCCAGTCACTATGGGCCGCATTAGGCACCCCAGGCTTTACACTTTA
TGCTTCCGGCTCGTATAATGTGTGGATTTTGAGTTAGGATCCGTCGAGATTTTCAGGAGCTACGCGGAAC
CCCTATTTGTTTATTTTTCTAAATACATTCAAATATGTATCCGCTCATGAGACAATAACCCTGATAAATG
CTTCAATAATATTGAAAAAGGAAGAGTATGAGTATTCAACATTTCCGTGTCGCCCTTATTCCCTTTTTTG
CGGCATTTTGCCTTCCTGTTTTTGCTCACCCAGAAACGCTGGTGAAAGTAAAAGATGCTGAAGATCAGTT
GGGTGCACGAGTGGGTTACATCGAACTGGATCTCAACAGCGGTAAGATCCTTGAGAGTTTTCGCCCCGAA
GAACGTTTTCCAATGATGAGCACTTTTAAAGTTCTGCTATGTGGCGCGGTATTATCCCGTATTGACGCCG
GGCAAGAGCAACTCGGTCGCCGCATACACTATTCTCAGAATGACTTGGTTGAGTACTCACCAGTCACAGA
AAAGCATCTTACGGATGGCATGACAGTAAGAGAATTATGCAGTGCTGCCATAACCATGAGTGATAACACT
GCGGCCAACTTACTTCTGACAACGATCGGAGGACCGAAGGAGCTAACCGCTTTTTTGCACAACATGGGGG
ATCATGTAACTCGCCTTGATCGTTGGGAACCGGAGCTGAATGAAGCCATACCAAACGACGAGCGTGACAC
CACGATGCCTGTAGCAATGGCAACAACGTTGCGCAAACTATTAACTGGCGAACTACTTACTCTAGCTTCC
CGGCAACAATTAATAGACTGGATGGAGGCGGATAAAGTTGCAGGACCACTTCTGCGCTCGGCCCTTCCGG
CTGGCTGGTTTATTGCTGATAAATCTGGAGCCGGTGAGCGTGGGTCCCGCGGTATCATTGCAGCACTGGG
GCCAGATGGTAAGCCCTCCCGTATCGTAGTTATCTACACGACGGGGAGTCAGGCAACTATGGATGAACGA
AATAGACAGATCGCTGAGATAGGTGCCTCACTGATTAAGCATTGGTAATGGATCCGGCTTACTAAAAGCC
AGATAACAGTATGCGTATTTGCGCGCTGATTTTTGCGGTATAAGAATATATACTGATATGTATACCCGAA
GTATGTCAAAAAGAGGTATGCTATGAAGCAGCGTATTACAGTGACAGTTGACAGCGACAGCTATCAGTTG
CTCAAGGCATATATGATGTCAATATCTCCGGTCTGGTAAGCACAACCATGCAGAATGAAGCCCGTCGTCT
GCGTGCCGAACGCTGGAAAGCGGAAAATCAGGAAGGGATGGCTGAGGTCGCCCGGTTTATTGAAATGAAC
GGCTCTTTTGCTGACGAGAACAGGGGCTGGTGAAATGCAGTTTAAGGTTTACACCTATAAAAGAGAGAGC
CGTTATCGTCTGTTTGTGGATGTACAGAGTGATATTATCGATACACCGGGCCGTCGCATGGTTATTCCAC
TTGCGTCTGCGCGCTTGCTCTCAGATAAAGTCTCCCGTGAACTTTACCCGGTGGTGCATATCGGGGATGA
AAGCTGGCGCATGATGACCACCGATATGGCCAGTGTGCCGGTTTCCGTTATCGGGGAAGAAGTGGCTGAT
CTCAGCCACCGCGAAAATGACATCAAAAACGCCATTAACCTGATGTTCTGGGGAATATAATGTCAGGCTC
CCTTATACACAGCCAGTCTGCACGTCGCATAGTGACTGGATATGTTGTGTTTTACAGTATTATGTAGTCT
GTTTTTTATGCAAAATCTAATTTAATATATTGATATTTATATCATTTTACGTTTCTCGTTCAACTTTTCT
ATACAAAGTTGTCCAGCTGGAGGCTCGCGTATCGGTGATTCATTCTGCTAACCAGTAAGGCAACCCCGCC
AGCCTAGCCGGGTCCTCAACGACAGGAGCACGATCATGCGCACCCGTGGCCAGGGCCGCAAGCTTGCATG
CCTGCAGGTCGGAGTACTGTCCTCCGAGCGGAGTACTGTCCTCCGAGCGGAGTACTGTCCTCCGAGCGGA
GTACTGTCCTCCGAGCGGAGTACTGTCCTCCGAGCGGAGACTCTAGCCCTAGGGCATGCCTGCAGGTCGG
AGTACTGTCCTCCGAGCGGAGTACTGTCCTCCGAGCGGAGTACTGTCCTCCGAGCGGAGTACTGTCCTCC
GAGCGGAGTACTGTCCTCCGAGCGGAGACTCTAGCGCTAGCGCATGCCTGCAGGTCGGAGTACTGTCCTC
CGAGCGGAGTACTGTCCTCCGAGCGGAGTACTGTCCTCCGAGCGGAGTACTGTCCTCCGAGCGGAGTACT
GTCCTCCGAGCGGAGACTCTAGCACTAGTGCATGCCTGCAGGTCGGAGTACTGTCCTCCGAGCGGAGTAC
TGTCCTCCGAGCGGAGTACTGTCCTCCGAGCGGAGTACTGTCCTCCGAGCGGAGTACTGTCCTCCGAGCG
GAGACTCTAGCGACGTCGAGCGCCGGAGTATAAATAGAGGCGCTTCGTCTACGGAGCGACAATTCAATTC
AAACAAGCAAAGTGAACACGTCGCTAAGCGAAAGCTAAGCAAATAAACAAGCGCAGCTGAACAAGCTAAA
CAATCTGCAGTAAAGTGCAAGTTAAAGTGAATCAATTAAAAGTAACCAGCAACCAAGTAAATCAACTGCA
ACTACTGAAATCTGCCAAGAAGTAATTATTGAATACAAGAAGAGAACTCTGAATAGATCTAAAAGGTAGG
TTCAACCACTGATGCCTAGGCACACCGAAACGACTAACCCTAATTCTTATCCTTTACTTCAGGCGGCCGC
AACTTAAAAAAAAAAATCAAAATGGGCTCACATCATCACCACCACCACGGAATGGCTAGCATGACGGGCG
GACAACAGATGGGCCGCGATCTGTACGATGATGATGATAAGGACCTGGCGACAATGGTTGACAGCAGCCG
GCGCAAGTGGAACAAAACAGGACATGCAGTCAGAGTCATTGGCCGCCTTTCCTCACTGGAAAACGTCTAC
ATAAAGGCGGATAAGCAGAAGAACGGTATCAAAGCCAATTTCCATATCCGCCACAACATCGAAGATGGCG
GAGTGCAGCTCGCATACCACTACCAACAGAATACGCCAATCGGAGACGGCCCCGTGCTGCTGCCCGACAA
CCATTACCTGAGTGTTCAGTCGAAGCTTAGCAAGGACCCAAACGAAAAACGAGATCATATGGTTCTGCTG
GAATTTGTGACTGCTGCTGGTATTACCCTGGGCATGGATGAACTCTATAAGGGTGGAACGGGAGGCTCCA
TGGTTAGCAAAGGCGAGGAGCTGTTCACTGGCGTCGTGCCGATCCTGGTCGAGTTGGACGGAGATGTTAA
TGGACACAAATTCAGTGTGAGTGGCGAGGGCGAGGGCGATGCGACATACGGCAAGTTGACCTTGAAGTTC
ATTTGCACCACCGGTAAACTGCCAGTACCCTGGCCCACGCTGGTCACCACGCTCACCTATGGCGTCCAGT
GCTTCTCTCGTTATCCGGATCACATGAAGCAGCATGATTTCTTCAAGTCCGCCATGCCTGAGGGGTACAT
TCAAGAGCGAACAATCTTCTTCAAGGACGACGGCAATTACAAGACCAGAGCCGAAGTGAAGTTTGAAGGC
GATACACTAGTGAACCGCATCGAGCTAAAGGGTATTGATTTTAAGGAGGATGGCAACATCTTGGGCCACA
AGCTGGAGTACAACCTTCCCGATCAGCTAACCGAGGAGCAGATCGCGGAGTTCAAGGAACTGTTTTCGCT
GTTCGACAAAGATGGTGATGGTACGATTACCACGAAGGAATTGGGAACAGTGATGCGGTCCCTGGGGCAG
AACCCCACCGAGGCCGAGCTGCAGGATATGATAAACGAGGTGGATGCTGATGGTGACGGCACGATTGATT
TTCCCGAGTTCTTGACCATGATGGCCCGAAAGATGAAGTACCGCGATACAGAGGAGGAGATTAGGGAGGC
ATTCGGTGTGTTCGACAAGGACGGCAATGGATACATTAGTGCAGCAGAGTTGCGCCACGTTATGACTAAC
CTGGGTGAGAAGTTGACTGACGAAGAGGTCGATGAGATGATTAGGGAAGCCGATATTGACGGCGATGGCC
AGGTGAACTATGAGGAATTCGTACAAATGATGACCGCCAAAGAGGGTCGCGGATCGCTGCTGACCTGCGG
CGACGTGGAGGAAAACCCCGGCCCCGTTAGCAAGGGTGAAGAGGTGATTAAAGAATTCATGCGTTTTAAA
GTACGCATGGAGGGTAGCATGAACGGTCATGAGTTTGAGATCGAGGGCGAAGGCGAAGGTCGTCCGTACG
AGGGTACGCAGACCGCTAAACTGAAAGTAACCAAAGGCGGTCCTCTGCCGTTCGCGTGGGACATCCTGTC
CCCGCAGTTTATGTATGGTTCCAAGGCCTACGTCAAACACCCAGCCGATATCCCGGACTACAAGAAGCTG
TCTTTCCCGGAGGGTTTCAAGTGGGAGCGTGTAATGAACTTTGAGGACGGTGGCCTGGTTACCGTCACCC
AGGATAGCTCTCTGCAAGATGGCACCCTGATCTACAAGGTGAAGATGCGTGGTACGAACTTTCCGCCGGA
TGGCCCGGTGATGCAGAAAAAGACGATGGGATGGGAAGCATCTACCGAGCGCCTGTATCCGCGTGACGGT
GTTCTGAAAGGTGAGATCCACCAGGCGCTGAAACTGAAGGACGGCGGTCACTACCTGGTTGAATTTAAGA
CGATCTATATGGCTAAAAAGCCGGTTCAACTGCCAGGTTACTACTACGTGGACACCAAACTGGATATCAC
GTCTCACAACGAAGATTATACCATCGTCGAACAGTATGAACGTAGCGAGGGCCGTCACCACCTGTTCCTG
GGCCACGGTACTGGTTCTACGGGTTCTGGTTCCTCTGGCACTGCGTCTTCCGAAGACAACAACATGGCGG
TGATCAAAGAGTTCATGAGGTTCAAAGTACGTATGGAAGGTTCTATGAACGGCCATGAGTTCGAGATTGA
AGGTGAGGGCGAGGGTCGCCCATACGAGGGCACTCAGACCGCAAAGCTGAAAGTTACCAAAGGTGGCCCA
CTGCCTTTTGCGTGGGATATCCTGTCTCCGCAGTTCATGTACGGTTCCAAAGCCTACGTAAAACACCCGG
CAGACATCCCGGATTACAAAAAGCTGTCCTTCCCAGAGGGCTTCAAATGGGAACGTGTTATGAATTTCGA
AGATGGCGGCCTGGTCACTGTTACGCAGGACAGCAGCCTGCAAGACGGTACTCTGATTTACAAAGTGAAA
ATGCGTGGCACTAACTTCCCGCCTGACGGTCCAGTAATGCAGAAGAAAACTATGGGCTGGGAAGCTAGCA
CCGAACGTCTGTACCCGCGCGACGGTGTGCTGAAAGGCGAGATTCACCAGGCCCTGAAGCTGAAGGATGG
TGGTCACTATCTGGTTGAGTTCAAAACTATCTACATGGCAAAAAAGCCTGTACAACTGCCGGGCTATTAC
TACGTTGACACTAAACTGGACATCACCTCCCACAACGAGGATTATACTATTGTTGAACAGTACGAGCGTT
CTGAAGGTCGCCATCATCTGTTTCTGTATGGTATGGACGAACTGTATAAATAAGGTGTACAAATCTAGAA
TGAATCGTTTTTAAAATAACAAATCAATTGTTTTATAATATTCGTACGATTCTTTGATTATGTAATAAAA
TGTGATCATTAGGAAGATTACGAAAAATATAAAAAATATGAGTTCTGTGTGTATAACAAATGCTGTAAAC
GCCACAATTGTGTTTGTTGCAAATAAACCCATGATTATTTGATTAAAATTGTTGTTTTCTTTGTTCATAG
ACAATAGTGTGTTTTGCCTAAACGTGTACTGCATAAACTCCATGCGAGTGTATAGCGAGCTAGTGGCTAA
CGCTTGCCCCACCAAAGTAGATTCGTCAAAATCCTCAATTTCATCACCCTCCTCCAAGTTTAACATTTGG
CCGTCGGAATTAACTTCTAAAGATGCCACATAATCTAATAAATGAAATAGAGATTCAAACGTGGCGTCAT
CGTCCGTTTCGACCATTTCCGAAAAGAACTCGGGCATAAACTCTATGATTTCTCTGGACGTGGTGTTGTC
GAAACTCTCAAAGTACGCAGTCAGGAACGTGCGCGACATGTCGTCGGGAAACTCGCGCGGAAACATGTTG
TTGTAACCGAACGGGTCCCATAGCGCCAAAACCAAATCTGCCAGCGTCAATAGAATGAGCACGATGCCGA
CAATGGAGCTGGCTTGGATAGCGATTCGAGTTAACGGCCGGCCGTTTAAACGAATTCTTGAAGACGAAAG
GGCCTCGTGATACGCCTATTTTTATAGGTTAATGTCATGATAATAATGGTTTCTTAGACTCAGGTGGCAC
TTTTCGGGGAAAGGTTGCTTAAGAATAAGTAATTCTTAAGCAACCATTACGCCAAGCTTGCATGCAGGCC
TCTGCAGTCGACGGGCCCGGGATCCGATCGACAAGCCGAACATATGGGCGCGCCGGGATCTAATTCAATT
AGAGACTAATTCAATTAGAGCTAATTCAATTAGGATCCAAGCTTATCGATTTCGAACCCTCGACCGCCGG
AGTATAAATAGAGGCGCTTCGTCTACGGAGCGACAATTCAATTCAAACAAGCAAAGTGAACACGTCGCTA
AGCGAAAGCTAAGCAAATAAACAAGCGCAGCTGAACAAGCTAAACAATCGGGGTACCGCTAGAGTCGACG
GTACCGCGGGCCCGGGATCCACCGGTCGCCACCATGGTGCGCTCCTCCAAGAACGTCATCAAGGAGTTCA
TGCGCTTCAAGGTGCGCATGGAGGGCACCGTGAACGGCCACGAGTTCGAGATCGAGGGCGAGGGCGAGGG
CCGCCCCTACGAGGGCCACAACACCGTGAAGCTGAAGGTGACCAAGGGCGGCCCCCTGCCCTTCGCCTGG
GACATCCTGTCCCCCCAGTTCCAGTACGGCTCCAAGGTGTACGTGAAGCACCCCGCCGACATCCCCGACT
ACAAGAAGCTGTCCTTCCCCGAGGGCTTCAAGTGGGAGCGCGTGATGAATTTCGAAGATGGTGGAGTTGT
CACAGTCACACAAGATTCTTCGCTCCAAGATGGTTGTTTTATTTACAAAGTGAAATTTATTGGAGTCAAT
TTTCCGTCGGATGGACCGGTTATGCAAAAGAAAACAATGGGTTGGGAAGCATCGACGGAACGTCTGTATC
CACGAGATGGAGTTTTGAAAGGCGAAATTCACAAAGCTCTTAAACTCAAAGATGGCGGACATTACCTTGT
AGAATTTAAAAGCATTTATATGGCTAAGAAACCGGTCCAACTCCCTGGATATTATTATGTCGATTCGAAA
CTGGATATTACTTCACATAACGAAGATTATACGATAGTTGAGCAATATGAACGCACTGAAGGTCGTCACC
ATCTCTTTCTCTAAAGATCATAATCAGCCATACCACATTTGTAGAGGTTTTACTTGCTTTAAAAAACCTC
CCACACCTCCCCCTGAACCTGAAACATAAAATGAATGCAATTGTTGTTGTTAACTTGTTTATTGCAGCTT
ATAATGGTTACAAATAAAGCAATAGCATCACAAATTTCACAAATAAAGCATTTTTTTCACTGCATTCTAG
TTGTGGTTTGTCCAAACTCATCAATGTATCTTATCATGTCTGGATCGATGGCGCGCCTCCGGAACATAAT
GGTGCATCTAGATGCATTCGCGAGGTACCGAGCTCGAATTCACTGGGGTTGCTTAAGAATAAGTAATTCT
TAAGCAACCCAACCCCATCAACTTTGTATACAAAAGTTGAACGAGAAACGTAAAATGATATAAATATCAA
TATATTAAATTAGATTTTGCATAAAAAACAGACTACATAATACTGTAAAACACAACATATCCAGTCACTA
TGGGCCGCATTAGGCACCCCAGGCTTTACACTTTATGCTTCCGGCTCGTATAATGTGTGGATTTTGAGTT
AGGATCCGTCGAGATTTTCAGGAGCTAAGGAAGCTAAAATGGAGAAAAAAATCACTGGATATACCACCGT
TGATATATCCCAATGGCATCGTAAAGAACATTTTGAGGCATTTCAGTCAGTTGCTCAATGTACCTATAAC
CAGACCGTTCAGCTGGATATTACGGCCTTTTTAAAGACCGTAAAGAAAAATAAGCACAAGTTTTATCCGG
CCTTTATTCACATTCTTGCCCGCCTGATGAATGCTCATCCGGAATTCCGTATGGCAATGAAAGACGGTGA
GCTGGTGATATGGGATAGTGTTCACCCTTGTTACACCGTTTTCCATGAGCAAACTGAAACGTTTTCATCG
CTCTGGAGTGAATACCACGACGATTTCCGGCAGTTTCTACACATATATTCGCAAGATGTGGCGTGTTACG
GTGAAAACCTGGCCTATTTCCCTAAAGGGTTTATTGAGAATATGTTTTTCGTGTCAGCCAATCCCTGGGT
GAGTTTCACCAGTTTTGATTTAAACGTGGCCAATATGGACAACTTCTTCGCCCCCGTTTTCACCATGGGC
AAATATTATACGCAAGGCGACAAGGTGCTGATGCCGCTGGCGATTCAGGTTCATCATGCCGTTTGTGATG
GCTTCCATGTCGGCAGAATGCTTAATGAATTACAACAGTACTGCGATGAGTGGCAGGGCGGGGCGT
